Addgene plasmid #136544: NdeI – SpeI(NheI) – BamHI/BglII - ANXA2 (29-339)
Purpose: (Empty Backbone) Expresses ANXA2 chimeras in bacterial cells
Depositing lab: Laszlo Nyitray. Depositing organization: Eotvos Lorand University. Publication: Structure Determination of the Transactivation Domain of p53 in Complex with S100A4 Using Annexin A2 as a Crystallization Chaperone. Ecsedi P, Gogl G, Hof H, Kiss B, Harmat V, Nyitray L. Structure. 2020 Aug 4;28(8):943-953.e4. doi: 10.1016/j.str.2020.05.001. Epub 2020 May 21. PubMed 32442400.
Backbone
  Vector backbone: pET15
  Vector type: Bacterial Expression
  Tag / fusion protein: ANXA2 (29-339) (C terminal on insert); His-tag (N terminal on insert)
Growth in bacteria
  Bacterial resistance: Ampicillin, 100 μg/mL
  Growth temperature: 37°C
  Growth strain: DH5alpha
  Copy number: Low Copy
Gene/Insert
  Cloning method: Restriction Enzyme
Terms and licenses: Academic/Nonprofit Terms; Industry Terms: Not Available to Industry
Depositor comments: More data in this paper: Structure determination of the transactivation domain of p53 in complex with S100A4 using annexin A2 as a crystallization chaperone
How to cite: NdeI – SpeI(NheI) – BamHI/BglII - ANXA2 (29-339) was a gift from Laszlo Nyitray (Addgene plasmid # 136544 ; http://n2t.net/addgene:136544 ; RRID:Addgene_136544)
