[The description below was written by a language model from this plasmid's Addgene catalogue record and pLannotate feature annotations shown in this document.]
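Description:
NdeI – SpeI(NheI) – BamHI/BglII - ANXA2 (29-339) is a pET15-based bacterial expression vector, deposited as an empty backbone for making chimeric proteins fused to a truncated human annexin A2. It replicates in E. coli from a pBR322-type ColE1 origin. The rop gene and bom region are retained, consistent with the low copy number recorded in the catalogue, and selection is by ampicillin through the bla gene. Several tetracycline-resistance fragments and a tet promoter are annotated, but these appear to be non-functional remnants of the pBR322 lineage.

The expression cassette follows the standard pET layout. A T7 promoter with an adjacent lac operator is followed by the T7 gene 10 ribosome binding site, an N-terminal His tag, the ANXA2 coding region (residues 29-339 according to the name) and a T7 terminator. A plasmid-borne lacI gene supplies the repressor, so expression is IPTG-inducible in hosts that provide T7 RNA polymerase. The construct name indicates a short series of restriction sites (NdeI, SpeI/NheI-compatible, and a BamHI/BglII junction) between the His tag and ANXA2. A partner sequence cloned there is produced as a His-tagged protein with annexin A2 at its C-terminus. The short "SET1" hit just before the terminator is probably residual pET sequence rather than an intended tag.

The associated publication used annexin A2 as a crystallization chaperone to determine the structure of the p53 transactivation domain bound to S100A4, which points to structural studies of fused peptides or domains as the intended use. The depositor and sequencing-derived records differ by only a few nucleotides and carry the same set of features.
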