Features (pLannotate 1.2.2; 20 found; start..end, strand, type, name):
    104..208     +  promoter       AmpR promoter: bla
    209..1069    +  CDS            AmpR: β-lactamase; bla; confers resistance to ampicillin, carbenicillin, and related antibiotics
   1240..1828    +  rep_origin     ori: high-copy-number ColE1/pMB1/pBR322/pUC origin of replication
   2014..2156    -  misc_feature   bom: basis of mobility region from pBR322
   2258..2449    -  CDS            rop: Rop protein, which maintains plasmids at low copy number; rop
   2466..2846    +  CDS            YPB1_ECOLX: Protein predicted: Swiss-Prot protein existence level 4. From Escherichia coli.
   3088..3712    -  CDS            TcR (fragment): tetracycline efflux protein; tet; confers resistance to tetracycline
   3727..3748    -  protein_bind   CAP binding site: CAP binding activates transcription in the presence of cAMP. E. coli catabolite activator protein
   3761..4843    -  CDS            lacI: lac repressor; lacI; The lac repressor binds to the lac operator to inhibit transcription in E. coli. This inhibition can be relieved by adding lactose or isopropyl-β-D-thiogalactopyranoside (IPTG).
   4844..4921    -  promoter       lacI promoter: lacI
   4929..5208    -  CDS            TcR (fragment): tetracycline efflux protein; tet; confers resistance to tetracycline
   5230..5248    +  promoter       T7 promoter: promoter for bacteriophage T7 RNA polymerase
   5249..5273    +  protein_bind   lac operator: The lac repressor binds to the lac operator to inhibit transcription in E. coli. This inhibition can be relieved by adding lactose or isopropyl-β-D-thiogalactopyranoside (IPTG). lac repressor encoded by lacI
   5288..5310    +  RBS            RBS: efficient ribosome binding site from bacteriophage T7 gene 10 (Olins and Rangwala, 1989)
   5323..5340    +  CDS            7xHis (fragment): 6xHis affinity tag
   5368..6336    +  CDS            ANXA2: ANXA2_HUMAN - Also known as ANX2, ANX2L4, CAL1H, LPC2D. Experimental evidence at protein level: Swiss-Prot protein existence level 1. Calcium-regulated membrane-binding protein whose affinity for calcium is greatly enhanced by anionic phospholipids. It binds two calcium ions with high affinity. May be involved in heat-stress response. Inhibits PCSK9-enhanced LDLR degradation, probably reduces PCSK9 protein levels via a translational mechanism but also competes with LDLR for binding with PCSK9 (PubMed:18799458, PubMed:24808179, PubMed:22848640). From Homo sapiens (Human).
   6351..6400    +  CDS            SET1 (fragment): solubility-enhancement tag derived from T7 phage gene 10B
   6408..6455    +  terminator     T7 terminator: transcription terminator for bacteriophage T7 RNA polymerase
   6478..6582    -  CDS            TcR (fragment): tetracycline efflux protein; tet; confers resistance to tetracycline
   6630..6658    -  promoter       tet promoter: E. coli promoter for tetracycline efflux protein gene
>Addgene plasmid #136544 | NdeI – SpeI(NheI) – BamHI/BglII - ANXA2 (29-339) | depositor full sequence | sequence record 264441 | NdeI – SpeI(NheI) – BamHI/BglII - ANXA2 (29-339)
TTCTTGAAGACGAAAGGGCCTCGTGATACGCCTATTTTTATAGGTTAATGTCATGATAATAATGGTTTCT
TAGACGTCAGGTGGCACTTTTCGGGGAAATGTGCGCGGAACCCCTATTTGTTTATTTTTCTAAATACATT
CAAATATGTATCCGCTCATGAGACAATAACCCTGATAAATGCTTCAATAATATTGAAAAAGGAAGAGTAT
GAGTATTCAACATTTCCGTGTCGCCCTTATTCCCTTTTTTGCGGCATTTTGCCTTCCTGTTTTTGCTCAC
CCAGAAACGCTGGTGAAAGTAAAAGATGCTGAAGATCAGTTGGGTGCACGAGTGGGTTACATCGAACTGG
ATCTCAACAGCGGTAAGATCCTTGAGAGTTTTCGCCCCGAAGAACGTTTTCCAATGATGAGCACTTTTAA
AGTTCTGCTATGTGGCGCGGTATTATCCCGTGTTGACGCCGGGCAAGAGCAACTCGGTCGCCGCATACAC
TATTCTCAGAATGACTTGGTTGAGTACTCACCAGTCACAGAAAAGCATCTTACGGATGGCATGACAGTAA
GAGAATTATGCAGTGCTGCCATAACCATGAGTGATAACACTGCGGCCAACTTACTTCTGACAACGATCGG
AGGACCGAAGGAGCTAACCGCTTTTTTGCACAACATGGGGGATCATGTAACTCGCCTTGATCGTTGGGAA
CCGGAGCTGAATGAAGCCATACCAAACGACGAGCGTGACACCACGATGCCTGCAGCAATGGCAACAACGT
TGCGCAAACTATTAACTGGCGAACTACTTACTCTAGCTTCCCGGCAACAATTAATAGACTGGATGGAGGC
GGATAAAGTTGCAGGACCACTTCTGCGCTCGGCCCTTCCGGCTGGCTGGTTTATTGCTGATAAATCTGGA
GCCGGTGAGCGTGGGTCTCGCGGTATCATTGCAGCACTGGGGCCAGATGGTAAGCCCTCCCGTATCGTAG
TTATCTACACGACGGGGAGTCAGGCAACTATGGATGAACGAAATAGACAGATCGCTGAGATAGGTGCCTC
ACTGATTAAGCATTGGTAACTGTCAGACCAAGTTTACTCATATATACTTTAGATTGATTTAAAACTTCAT
TTTTAATTTAAAAGGATCTAGGTGAAGATCCTTTTTGATAATCTCATGACCAAAATCCCTTAACGTGAGT
TTTCGTTCCACTGAGCGTCAGACCCCGTAGAAAAGATCAAAGGATCTTCTTGAGATCCTTTTTTTCTGCG
CGTAATCTGCTGCTTGCAAACAAAAAAACCACCGCTACCAGCGGTGGTTTGTTTGCCGGATCAAGAGCTA
CCAACTCTTTTTCCGAAGGTAACTGGCTTCAGCAGAGCGCAGATACCAAATACTGTCCTTCTAGTGTAGC
CGTAGTTAGGCCACCACTTCAAGAACTCTGTAGCACCGCCTACATACCTCGCTCTGCTAATCCTGTTACC
AGTGGCTGCTGCCAGTGGCGATAAGTCGTGTCTTACCGGGTTGGACTCAAGACGATAGTTACCGGATAAG
GCGCAGCGGTCGGGCTGAACGGGGGGTTCGTGCACACAGCCCAGCTTGGAGCGAACGACCTACACCGAAC
TGAGATACCTACAGCGTGAGCTATGAGAAAGCGCCACGCTTCCCGAAGGGAGAAAGGCGGACAGGTATCC
GGTAAGCGGCAGGGTCGGAACAGGAGAGCGCACGAGGGAGCTTCCAGGGGGAAACGCCTGGTATCTTTAT
AGTCCTGTCGGGTTTCGCCACCTCTGACTTGAGCGTCGATTTTTGTGATGCTCGTCAGGGGGGCGGAGCC
TATGGAAAAACGCCAGCAACGCGGCCTTTTTACGGTTCCTGGCCTTTTGCTGGCCTTTTGCTCACATGTT
CTTTCCTGCGTTATCCCCTGATTCTGTGGATAACCGTATTACCGCCTTTGAGTGAGCTGATACCGCTCGC
CGCAGCCGAACGACCGAGCGCAGCGAGTCAGTGAGCGAGGAAGCGGAAGAGCGCCTGATGCGGTATTTTC
TCCTTACGCATCTGTGCGGTATTTCACACCGCATATATGGTGCACTCTCAGTACAATCTGCTCTGATGCC
GCATAGTTAAGCCAGTATACACTCCGCTATCGCTACGTGACTGGGTCATGGCTGCGCCCCGACACCCGCC
AACACCCGCTGACGCGCCCTGACGGGCTTGTCTGCTCCCGGCATCCGCTTACAGACAAGCTGTGACCGTC
TCCGGGAGCTGCATGTGTCAGAGGTTTTCACCGTCATCACCGAAACGCGCGAGGCAGCTGCGGTAAAGCT
CATCAGCGTGGTCGTGAAGCGATTCACAGATGTCTGCCTGTTCATCCGCGTCCAGCTCGTTGAGTTTCTC
CAGAAGCGTTAATGTCTGGCTTCTGATAAAGCGGGCCATGTTAAGGGCGGTTTTTTCCTGTTTGGTCACT
GATGCCTCCGTGTAAGGGGGATTTCTGTTCATGGGGGTAATGATACCGATGAAACGAGAGAGGATGCTCA
CGATACGGGTTACTGATGATGAACATGCCCGGTTACTGGAACGTTGTGAGGGTAAACAACTGGCGGTATG
GATGCGGCGGGACCAGAGAAAAATCACTCAGGGTCAATGCCAGCGCTTCGTTAATACAGATGTAGGTGTT
CCACAGGGTAGCCAGCAGCATCCTGCGATGCAGATCCGGAACATAATGGTGCAGGGCGCTGACTTCCGCG
TTTCCAGACTTTACGAAACACGGAAACCGAAGACCATTCATGTTGTTGCTCAGGTCGCAGACGTTTTGCA
GCAGCAGTCGCTTCACGTTCGCTCGCGTATCGGTGATTCATTCTGCTAACCAGTAAGGCAACCCCGCCAG
CCTAGCCGGGTCCTCAACGACAGGAGCACGATCATGCGCACCCGTGGCCAGGACCCAACGCTGCCCGAGA
TGCGCCGCGTGCGGCTGCTGGAGATGGCGGACGCGATGGATATGTTCTGCCAAGGGTTGGTTTGCGCATT
CACAGTTCTCCGCAAGAATTGATTGGCTCCAATTCTTGGAGTGGTGAATCCGTTAGCGAGGTGCCGCCGG
CTTCCATTCAGGTCGAGGTGGCCCGGCTCCATGCACCGCGACGCAACGCGGGGAGGCAGACAAGGTATAG
GGCGGCGCCTACAATCCATGCCAACCCGTTCCATGTGCTCGCCGAGGCGGCATAAATCGCCGTGACGATC
AGCGGTCCAGTGATCGAAGTTAGGCTGGTAAGAGCCGCGAGCGATCCTTGAAGCTGTCCCTGATGGTCGT
CATCTACCTGCCTGGACAGCATGGCCTGCAACGCGGGCATCCCGATGCCGCCGGAAGCGAGAAGAATCAT
AATGGGGAAGGCCATCCAGCCTCGCGTCGCGAACGCCAGCAAGACGTAGCCCAGCGCGTCGGCCGCCATG
CCGGCGATAATGGCCTGCTTCTCGCCGAAACGTTTGGTGGCGGGACCAGTGACGAAGGCTTGAGCGAGGG
CGTGCAAGATTCCGAATACCGCAAGCGACAGGCCGATCATCGTCGCGCTCCAGCGAAAGCGGTCCTCGCC
GAAAATGACCCAGAGCGCTGCCGGCACCTGTCCTACGAGTTGCATGATAAAGAAGACAGTCATAAGTGCG
GCGACGATAGTCATGCCCCGCGCCCACCGGAAGGAGCTGACTGGGTTGAAGGCTCTCAAGGGCATCGGTC
GAGATCCCGGTGCCTAATGAGTGAGCTAACTTACATTAATTGCGTTGCGCTCACTGCCCGCTTTCCAGTC
GGGAAACCTGTCGTGCCAGCTGCATTAATGAATCGGCCAACGCGCGGGGAGAGGCGGTTTGCGTATTGGG
CGCCAGGGTGGTTTTTCTTTTCACCAGTGAGACGGGCAACAGCTGATTGCCCTTCACCGCCTGGCCCTGA
GAGAGTTGCAGCAAGCGGTCCACGCTGGTTTGCCCCAGCAGGCGAAAATCCTGTTTGATGGTGGTTAACG
GCGGGATATAACATGAGCTGTCTTCGGTATCGTCGTATCCCACTACCGAGATATCCGCACCAACGCGCAG
CCCGGACTCGGTAATGGCGCGCATTGCGCCCAGCGCCATCTGATCGTTGGCAACCAGCATCGCAGTGGGA
ACGATGCCCTCATTCAGCATTTGCATGGTTTGTTGAAAACCGGACATGGCACTCCAGTCGCCTTCCCGTT
CCGCTATCGGCTGAATTTGATTGCGAGTGAGATATTTATGCCAGCCAGCCAGACGCAGACGCGCCGAGAC
AGAACTTAATGGGCCCGCTAACAGCGCGATTTGCTGGTGACCCAATGCGACCAGATGCTCCACGCCCAGT
CGCGTACCGTCTTCATGGGAGAAAATAATACTGTTGATGGGTGTCTGGTCAGAGACATCAAGAAATAACG
CCGGAACATTAGTGCAGGCAGCTTCCACAGCAATGGCATCCTGGTCATCCAGCGGATAGTTAATGATCAG
CCCACTGACGCGTTGCGCGAGAAGATTGTGCACCGCCGCTTTACAGGCTTCGACGCCGCTTCGTTCTACC
ATCGACACCACCACGCTGGCACCCAGTTGATCGGCGCGAGATTTAATCGCCGCGACAATTTGCGACGGCG
CGTGCAGGGCCAGACTGGAGGTGGCAACGCCAATCAGCAACGACTGTTTGCCCGCCAGTTGTTGTGCCAC
GCGGTTGGGAATGTAATTCAGCTCCGCCATCGCCGCTTCCACTTTTTCCCGCGTTTTCGCAGAAACGTGG
CTGGCCTGGTTCACCACGCGGGAAACGGTCTGATAAGAGACACCGGCATACTCTGCGACATCGTATAACG
TTACTGGTTTCACATTCACCACCCTGAATTGACTCTCTTCCGGGCGCTATCATGCCATACCGCGAAAGGT
TTTGCGCCATTCGATGGTGTCCGGGATCTCGACGCTCTCCCTTATGCGACTCCTGCATTAGGAAGCAGCC
CAGTAGTAGGTTGAGGCCGTTGAGCACCGCCGCCGCAAGGAATGGTGCATGCAAGGAGATGGCGCCCAAC
AGTCCCCCGGCCACGGGGCCTGCCACCATACCCACGCCGAAACAAGCGCTCATGAGCCCGAAGTGGCGAG
CCCGATCTTCCCCATCGGTGATGTCGGCGATATAGGCGCCAGCAACCGCACCTGTGGCGCCGGTGATGCC
GGCCACGATGCGTCCGGCGTAGAGGATCGAGATCTCGATCCCGCGAAATTAATACGACTCACTATAGGGG
AATTGTGAGCGGATAACAATTCCCCTCTAGAAATAATTTTGTTTAACTTTAAGAAGGAGATATACCATGG
GCCATCACCATCACCATCACGACTACGACATCCCGACTACCGAAAACCTGTACTTCCAGGGATCGCATAT
GACTAGTGGATCCGCCTATACTAACTTTGATGCTGAGCGGGATGCTTTGAACATTGAAACAGCCATCAAG
ACCAAAGGTGTGGATGAGGTCACCATTGTCAACATTTTGACCAACCGCAGCAATGAACAGAGACAGGATA
TTGCCTTCGCCTACCAGAGAAGGACCAAAAAGGAACTTGCATCAGCACTGAAGTCAGCCTTATCTGGCCA
CCTGGAGACGGTGATTTTGGGCCTATTGAAGACACCTGCTCAGTATGACGCTTCTGAGCTAAAGGCTTCC
ATGAAGGGGCTGGGAACCGACGAGGACTCTCTCATTGAGATCATCTGCTCCAGAACCAACCAGGAGCTGC
AGGAAATTAACAGAGTCTACAAGGAAATGTACAAGACTGATCTGGAGAAGGACATTATTTCGGACACATC
TGGTGACTTCCGCAAGCTGATGGTTGCCCTGGCAAAGGGTAGAAGAGCAGAGGATGGCTCTGTCATTGAT
TATGAACTGATTGACCAAGATGCTCGGGATCTCTATGACGCTGGAGTGAAGAGGAAAGGAACTGATGTTC
CCAAGTGGATCAGCATCATGACCGAGCGGAGCGTGCCCCACCTCCAGAAAGTATTTGATAGGTACAAGAG
TTACAGCCCTTATGACATGTTGGAAAGCATCAGGAAAGAGGTTAAAGGAGACCTGGAAAATGCTTTCCTG
AACCTGGTTCAGTGCATTCAGAACAAGCCCCTGTATTTTGCTGATCGGCTGTATGACTCCATGAAGGGCA
AGGGGACGCGAGATAAGGTCCTGATCAGAATCATGGTCTCCCGCAGTGAAGTGGACATGTTGAAAATTAG
GTCTGAGTTCAAGAGAAAGTACGGCAAGTCCCTGTACTATTATATCCAGCAAGACACTAAGGGCGACTAC
CAGAAAGCGCTGCTGTACCTGTGTGGTGGAGATGACTAACTCGAGATCCGGCTGCTAACAAAGCCCGAAA
GGAAGCTGAGTTGGCTGCTGCCACCGCTGAGCAATAACTAGCATAACCCCTTGGGGCCTCTAAACGGGTC
TTGAGGGGTTTTTTGCTGAAAGGAGGAACTATATCCGGATATCCCGCAAGAGGCCCGGCAGTACCGGCAT
AACCAAGCCTATGCCTACAGCATCCAGGGTGACGGTGCCGAGGATGACGATGAGCGCATTGTTAGATTTC
ATACACGGTGCCTGACTGCGTTAGCAATTTAACTGTGATAAACTACCGCATTAAAGCTTATCGATGATAA
GCTGTCAAACATGAGAA
