Features (pLannotate 1.2.2; 20 found; start..end, strand, type, name):
      1..23      +  RBS            RBS: efficient ribosome binding site from bacteriophage T7 gene 10 (Olins and Rangwala, 1989)
     36..53      +  CDS            7xHis (fragment): 6xHis affinity tag
     81..1049    +  CDS            ANXA2: ANXA2_HUMAN - Also known as ANX2, ANX2L4, CAL1H, LPC2D. Experimental evidence at protein level: Swiss-Prot protein existence level 1. Calcium-regulated membrane-binding protein whose affinity for calcium is greatly enhanced by anionic phospholipids. It binds two calcium ions with high affinity. May be involved in heat-stress response. Inhibits PCSK9-enhanced LDLR degradation, probably reduces PCSK9 protein levels via a translational mechanism but also competes with LDLR for binding with PCSK9 (PubMed:18799458, PubMed:24808179, PubMed:22848640). From Homo sapiens (Human).
   1064..1113    +  CDS            SET1 (fragment): solubility-enhancement tag derived from T7 phage gene 10B
   1121..1168    +  terminator     T7 terminator: transcription terminator for bacteriophage T7 RNA polymerase
   1191..1295    -  CDS            TcR (fragment): tetracycline efflux protein; tet; confers resistance to tetracycline
   1343..1371    -  promoter       tet promoter: E. coli promoter for tetracycline efflux protein gene
   1484..1588    +  promoter       AmpR promoter: bla
   1589..2449    +  CDS            AmpR: β-lactamase; bla; confers resistance to ampicillin, carbenicillin, and related antibiotics
   2620..3208    +  rep_origin     ori: high-copy-number ColE1/pMB1/pBR322/pUC origin of replication
   3394..3533    -  misc_feature   bom: basis of mobility region from pBR322
   3635..3826    -  CDS            rop: Rop protein, which maintains plasmids at low copy number; rop
   3843..4223    +  CDS            YPB1_ECOLX: Protein predicted: Swiss-Prot protein existence level 4. From Escherichia coli.
   4465..5089    -  CDS            TcR (fragment): tetracycline efflux protein; tet; confers resistance to tetracycline
   5104..5125    -  protein_bind   CAP binding site: CAP binding activates transcription in the presence of cAMP. E. coli catabolite activator protein
   5138..6219    -  CDS            lacI: lac repressor; lacI; The lac repressor binds to the lac operator to inhibit transcription in E. coli. This inhibition can be relieved by adding lactose or isopropyl-β-D-thiogalactopyranoside (IPTG).
   6220..6297    -  promoter       lacI promoter: lacI
   6305..6584    -  CDS            TcR (fragment): tetracycline efflux protein; tet; confers resistance to tetracycline
   6606..6624    +  promoter       T7 promoter: promoter for bacteriophage T7 RNA polymerase
   6625..6649    +  protein_bind   lac operator: The lac repressor binds to the lac operator to inhibit transcription in E. coli. This inhibition can be relieved by adding lactose or isopropyl-β-D-thiogalactopyranoside (IPTG). lac repressor encoded by lacI
>Addgene plasmid #136544 | NdeI – SpeI(NheI) – BamHI/BglII - ANXA2 (29-339) | addgene full sequence | sequence record 270221 | Addgene NGS Result
TTTGTTTAACTTTAAGAAGGAGATATACCATGGGCCATCACCATCACCATCACGACTACGACATCCCGAC
TACCGAAAACCTGTACTTCCAGGGATCGCATATGACTAGTGGATCCGCCTATACTAACTTTGATGCTGAG
CGGGATGCTTTGAACATTGAAACAGCCATCAAGACCAAAGGTGTGGATGAGGTCACCATTGTCAACATTT
TGACCAACCGCAGCAATGAACAGAGACAGGATATTGCCTTCGCCTACCAGAGAAGGACCAAAAAGGAACT
TGCATCAGCACTGAAGTCAGCCTTATCTGGCCACCTGGAGACGGTGATTTTGGGCCTATTGAAGACACCT
GCTCAGTATGACGCTTCTGAGCTAAAGGCTTCCATGAAGGGGCTGGGAACCGACGAGGACTCTCTCATTG
AGATCATCTGCTCCAGAACCAACCAGGAGCTGCAGGAAATTAACAGAGTCTACAAGGAAATGTACAAGAC
TGATCTGGAGAAGGACATTATTTCGGACACATCTGGTGACTTCCGCAAGCTGATGGTTGCCCTGGCAAAG
GGTAGAAGAGCAGAGGATGGCTCTGTCATTGATTATGAACTGATTGACCAAGATGCTCGGGATCTCTATG
ACGCTGGAGTGAAGAGGAAAGGAACTGATGTTCCCAAGTGGATCAGCATCATGACCGAGCGGAGCGTGCC
CCACCTCCAGAAAGTATTTGATAGGTACAAGAGTTACAGCCCTTATGACATGTTGGAAAGCATCAGGAAA
GAGGTTAAAGGAGACCTGGAAAATGCTTTCCTGAACCTGGTTCAGTGCATTCAGAACAAGCCCCTGTATT
TTGCTGATCGGCTGTATGACTCCATGAAGGGCAAGGGGACGCGAGATAAGGTCCTGATCAGAATCATGGT
CTCCCGCAGTGAAGTGGACATGTTGAAAATTAGGTCTGAGTTCAAGAGAAAGTACGGCAAGTCCCTGTAC
TATTATATCCAGCAAGACACTAAGGGCGACTACCAGAAAGCGCTGCTGTACCTGTGTGGTGGAGATGACT
AACTCGAGATCCGGCTGCTAACAAAGCCCGAAAGGAAGCTGAGTTGGCTGCTGCCACCGCTGAGCAATAA
CTAGCATAACCCCTTGGGGCCTCTAAACGGGTCTTGAGGGGTTTTTTGCTGAAAGGAGGAACTATATCCG
GATATCCCGCAAGAGGCCCGGCAGTACCGGCATAACCAAGCCTATGCCTACAGCATCCAGGGTGACGGTG
CCGAGGATGACGATGAGCGCATTGTTAGATTTCATACACGGTGCCTGACTGCGTTAGCAATTTAACTGTG
ATAAACTACCGCATTAAAGCTTATCGATGATAAGCTGTCAAACATGAGAATTCTTGAAGACGAAAGGGCC
TCGTGATACGCCTATTTTTATAGGTTAATGTCATGATAATAATGGTTTCTTAGACGTCAGGTGGCACTTT
TCGGGGAAATGTGCGCGGAACCCCTATTTGTTTATTTTTCTAAATACATTCAAATATGTATCCGCTCATG
AGACAATAACCCTGATAAATGCTTCAATAATATTGAAAAAGGAAGAGTATGAGTATTCAACATTTCCGTG
TCGCCCTTATTCCCTTTTTTGCGGCATTTTGCCTTCCTGTTTTTGCTCACCCAGAAACGCTGGTGAAAGT
AAAAGATGCTGAAGATCAGTTGGGTGCACGAGTGGGTTACATCGAACTGGATCTCAACAGCGGTAAGATC
CTTGAGAGTTTTCGCCCCGAAGAACGTTTTCCAATGATGAGCACTTTTAAAGTTCTGCTATGTGGCGCGG
TATTATCCCGTGTTGACGCCGGGCAAGAGCAACTCGGTCGCCGCATACACTATTCTCAGAATGACTTGGT
TGAGTACTCACCAGTCACAGAAAAGCATCTTACGGATGGCATGACAGTAAGAGAATTATGCAGTGCTGCC
ATAACCATGAGTGATAACACTGCGGCCAACTTACTTCTGACAACGATCGGAGGACCGAAGGAGCTAACCG
CTTTTTTGCACAACATGGGGGATCATGTAACTCGCCTTGATCGTTGGGAACCGGAGCTGAATGAAGCCAT
ACCAAACGACGAGCGTGACACCACGATGCCTGCAGCAATGGCAACAACGTTGCGCAAACTATTAACTGGC
GAACTACTTACTCTAGCTTCCCGGCAACAATTAATAGACTGGATGGAGGCGGATAAAGTTGCAGGACCAC
TTCTGCGCTCGGCCCTTCCGGCTGGCTGGTTTATTGCTGATAAATCTGGAGCCGGTGAGCGTGGGTCTCG
CGGTATCATTGCAGCACTGGGGCCAGATGGTAAGCCCTCCCGTATCGTAGTTATCTACACGACGGGGAGT
CAGGCAACTATGGATGAACGAAATAGACAGATCGCTGAGATAGGTGCCTCACTGATTAAGCATTGGTAAC
TGTCAGACCAAGTTTACTCATATATACTTTAGATTGATTTAAAACTTCATTTTTAATTTAAAAGGATCTA
GGTGAAGATCCTTTTTGATAATCTCATGACCAAAATCCCTTAACGTGAGTTTTCGTTCCACTGAGCGTCA
GACCCCGTAGAAAAGATCAAAGGATCTTCTTGAGATCCTTTTTTTCTGCGCGTAATCTGCTGCTTGCAAA
CAAAAAAACCACCGCTACCAGCGGTGGTTTGTTTGCCGGATCAAGAGCTACCAACTCTTTTTCCGAAGGT
AACTGGCTTCAGCAGAGCGCAGATACCAAATACTGTCCTTCTAGTGTAGCCGTAGTTAGGCCACCACTTC
AAGAACTCTGTAGCACCGCCTACATACCTCGCTCTGCTAATCCTGTTACCAGTGGCTGCTGCCAGTGGCG
ATAAGTCGTGTCTTACCGGGTTGGACTCAAGACGATAGTTACCGGATAAGGCGCAGCGGTCGGGCTGAAC
GGGGGGTTCGTGCACACAGCCCAGCTTGGAGCGAACGACCTACACCGAACTGAGATACCTACAGCGTGAG
CTATGAGAAAGCGCCACGCTTCCCGAAGGGAGAAAGGCGGACAGGTATCCGGTAAGCGGCAGGGTCGGAA
CAGGAGAGCGCACGAGGGAGCTTCCAGGGGGAAACGCCTGGTATCTTTATAGTCCTGTCGGGTTTCGCCA
CCTCTGACTTGAGCGTCGATTTTTGTGATGCTCGTCAGGGGGGCGGAGCCTATGGAAAAACGCCAGCAAC
GCGGCCTTTTTACGGTTCCTGGCCTTTTGCTGGCCTTTTGCTCACATGTTCTTTCCTGCGTTATCCCCTG
ATTCTGTGGATAACCGTATTACCGCCTTTGAGTGAGCTGATACCGCTCGCCGCAGCCGAACGACCGAGCG
CAGCGAGTCAGTGAGCGAGGAAGCGGAAGAGCGCCTGATGCGGTATTTTCTCCTTACGCATCTGTGCGGT
ATTTCACACCGCAATGGTGCACTCTCAGTACAATCTGCTCTGATGCCGCATAGTTAAGCCAGTATACACT
CCGCTATCGCTACGTGACTGGGTCATGGCTGCGCCCCGACACCCGCCAACACCCGCTGACGCGCCCTGAC
GGGCTTGTCTGCTCCCGGCATCCGCTTACAGACAAGCTGTGACCGTCTCCGGGAGCTGCATGTGTCAGAG
GTTTTCACCGTCATCACCGAAACGCGCGAGGCAGCTGCGGTAAAGCTCATCAGCGTGGTCGTGAAGCGAT
TCACAGATGTCTGCCTGTTCATCCGCGTCCAGCTCGTTGAGTTTCTCCAGAAGCGTTAATGTCTGGCTTC
TGATAAAGCGGGCCATGTTAAGGGCGGTTTTTTCCTGTTTGGTCACTGATGCCTCCGTGTAAGGGGGATT
TCTGTTCATGGGGGTAATGATACCGATGAAACGAGAGAGGATGCTCACGATACGGGTTACTGATGATGAA
CATGCCCGGTTACTGGAACGTTGTGAGGGTAAACAACTGGCGGTATGGATGCGGCGGGACCAGAGAAAAA
TCACTCAGGGTCAATGCCAGCGCTTCGTTAATACAGATGTAGGTGTTCCACAGGGTAGCCAGCAGCATCC
TGCGATGCAGATCCGGAACATAATGGTGCAGGGCGCTGACTTCCGCGTTTCCAGACTTTACGAAACACGG
AAACCGAAGACCATTCATGTTGTTGCTCAGGTCGCAGACGTTTTGCAGCAGCAGTCGCTTCACGTTCGCT
CGCGTATCGGTGATTCATTCTGCTAACCAGTAAGGCAACCCCGCCAGCCTAGCCGGGTCCTCAACGACAG
GAGCACGATCATGCGCACCCGTGGCCAGGACCCAACGCTGCCCGAGATGCGCCGCGTGCGGCTGCTGGAG
ATGGCGGACGCGATGGATATGTTCTGCCAAGGGTTGGTTTGCGCATTCACAGTTCTCCGCAAGAATTGAT
TGGCTCCAATTCTTGGAGTGGTGAATCCGTTAGCGAGGTGCCGCCGGCTTCCATTCAGGTCGAGGTGGCC
CGGCTCCATGCACCGCGACGCAACGCGGGGAGGCAGACAAGGTATAGGGCGGCGCCTACAATCCATGCCA
ACCCGTTCCATGTGCTCGCCGAGGCGGCATAAATCGCCGTGACGATCAGCGGTCCAATGATCGAAGTTAG
GCTGGTAAGAGCCGCGAGCGATCCTTGAAGCTGTCCCTGATGGTCGTCATCTACCTGCCTGGACAGCATG
GCCTGCAACGCGGGCATCCCGATGCCGCCGGAAGCGAGAAGAATCATAATGGGGAAGGCCATCCAGCCTC
GCGTCGCGAACGCCAGCAAGACGTAGCCCAGCGCGTCGGCCGCCATGCCGGCGATAATGGCCTGCTTCTC
GCCGAAACGTTTGGTGGCGGGACCAGTGACGAAGGCTTGAGCGAGGGCGTGCAAGATTCCGAATACCGCA
AGCGACAGGCCGATCATCGTCGCGCTCCAGCGAAAGCGGTCCTCGCCGAAAATGACCCAGAGCGCTGCCG
GCACCTGTCCTACGAGTTGCATGATAAAGAAGACAGTCATAAGTGCGGCGACGATAGTCATGCCCCGCGC
CCACCGGAAGGAGCTGACTGGGTTGAAGGCTCTCAAGGGCATCGGTCGAGATCCCGGTGCCTAATGAGTG
AGCTAACTTACATTAATTGCGTTGCGCTCACTGCCCGCTTTCCAGTCGGGAAACTGTCGTGCCAGCTGCA
TTAATGAATCGGCCAACGCGCGGGGAGAGGCGGTTTGCGTATTGGGCGCCAGGGTGGTTTTTCTTTTCAC
CAGTGAGACGGGCAACAGCTGATTGCCCTTCACCGCCTGGCCCTGAGAGAGTTGCAGCAAGCGGTCCACG
CTGGTTTGCCCCAGCAGGCGAAAATCCTGTTTGATGGTGGTTAACGGCGGGATATAACATGAGCTGTCTT
CGGTATCGTCGTATCCCACTACCGAGATATCCGCACCAACGCGCAGCCCGGACTCGGTAATGGCGCGCAT
TGCGCCCAGCGCCATCTGATCGTTGGCAACCAGCATCGCAGTGGGAACGATGCCCTCATTCAGCATTTGC
ATGGTTTGTTGAAAACCGGACATGGCACTCCAGTCGCCTTCCCGTTCCGCTATCGGCTGAATTTGATTGC
GAGTGAGATATTTATGCCAGCCAGCCAGACGCAGACGCGCCGAGACAGAACTTAATGGGCCCGCTAACAG
CGCGATTTGCTGGTGACCCAATGCGACCAGATGCTCCACGCCCAGTCGCGTACCGTCTTCATGGGAGAAA
ATAATACTGTTGATGGGTGTCTGGTCAGAGACATCAAGAAATAACGCCGGAACATTAGTGCAGGCAGCTT
CCACAGCAATGGCATCCTGGTCATCCAGCGGATAGTTAATGATCAGCCCACTGACGCGTTGCGCGAGAAG
ATTGTGCACCGCCGCTTTACAGGCTTCGACGCCGCTTCGTTCTACCATCGACACCACCACGCTGGCACCC
AGTTGATCGGCGCGAGATTTAATCGCCGCGACAATTTGCGACGGCGCGTGCAGGGCCAGACTGGAGGTGG
CAACGCCAATCAGCAACGACTGTTTGCCCGCCAGTTGTTGTGCCACGCGGTTGGGAATGTAATTCAGCTC
CGCCATCGCCGCTTCCACTTTTTCCCGCGTTTTCGCAGAAACGTGGCTGGCCTGGTTCACCACGCGGGAA
ACGGTCTGATAAGAGACACCGGCATACTCTGCGACATCGTATAACGTTACTGGTTTCACATTCACCACCC
TGAATTGACTCTCTTCCGGGCGCTATCATGCCATACCGCGAAAGGTTTTGCGCCATTCGATGGTGTCCGG
GATCTCGACGCTCTCCCTTATGCGACTCCTGCATTAGGAAGCAGCCCAGTAGTAGGTTGAGGCCGTTGAG
CACCGCCGCCGCAAGGAATGGTGCATGCAAGGAGATGGCGCCCAACAGTCCCCCGGCCACGGGGCCTGCC
ACCATACCCACGCCGAAACAAGCGCTCATGAGCCCGAAGTGGCGAGCCCGATCTTCCCCATCGGTGATGT
CGGCGATATAGGCGCCAGCAACCGCACCTGTGGCGCCGGTGATGCCGGCCACGATGCGTCCGGCGTAGAG
GATCGAGATCTCGATCCCGCGAAATTAATACGACTCACTATAGGGGAATTGTGAGCGGATAACAATTCCC
CTCTAGAAATAAT
