>Addgene plasmid #136544 | NdeI – SpeI(NheI) – BamHI/BglII - ANXA2 (29-339) | depositor partial sequence | sequence record 264442 | Multi-cloning site and ANXA2
CATATGACTAGTGGATCCGCCTATACTAACTTTGATGCTGAGCGGGATGCTTTGAACATTGAAACAGCCA
TCAAGACCAAAGGTGTGGATGAGGTCACCATTGTCAACATTTTGACCAACCGCAGCAATGAACAGAGACA
GGATATTGCCTTCGCCTACCAGAGAAGGACCAAAAAGGAACTTGCATCAGCACTGAAGTCAGCCTTATCT
GGCCACCTGGAGACGGTGATTTTGGGCCTATTGAAGACACCTGCTCAGTATGACGCTTCTGAGCTAAAGG
CTTCCATGAAGGGGCTGGGAACCGACGAGGACTCTCTCATTGAGATCATCTGCTCCAGAACCAACCAGGA
GCTGCAGGAAATTAACAGAGTCTACAAGGAAATGTACAAGACTGATCTGGAGAAGGACATTATTTCGGAC
ACATCTGGTGACTTCCGCAAGCTGATGGTTGCCCTGGCAAAGGGTAGAAGAGCAGAGGATGGCTCTGTCA
TTGATTATGAACTGATTGACCAAGATGCTCGGGATCTCTATGACGCTGGAGTGAAGAGGAAAGGAACTGA
TGTTCCCAAGTGGATCAGCATCATGACCGAGCGGAGCGTGCCCCACCTCCAGAAAGTATTTGATAGGTAC
AAGAGTTACAGCCCTTATGACATGTTGGAAAGCATCAGGAAAGAGGTTAAAGGAGACCTGGAAAATGCTT
TCCTGAACCTGGTTCAGTGCATTCAGAACAAGCCCCTGTATTTTGCTGATCGGCTGTATGACTCCATGAA
GGGCAAGGGGACGCGAGATAAGGTCCTGATCAGAATCATGGTCTCCCGCAGTGAAGTGGACATGTTGAAA
ATTAGGTCTGAGTTCAAGAGAAAGTACGGCAAGTCCCTGTACTATTATATCCAGCAAGACACTAAGGGCG
ACTACCAGAAAGCGCTGCTGTACCTGTGTGGTGGAGATGACTAA
